Addgene plasmid #166778: pcDNA3.1-GGamma7-GFP2
Purpose: Encodes a G gamma subunit containing GFP2 as an "non-optimal" component of a BRET2 biosensor for studying heterotrimeric G protein dissociation
Depositing lab: Bryan Roth. Depositing organization: University of North Carolina at Chapel Hill. Publication: TRUPATH, an open-source biosensor platform for interrogating the GPCR transducerome. Olsen RHJ, DiBerto JF, English JG, Glaudin AM, Krumm BE, Slocum ST, Che T, Gavin AC, McCorvy JD, Roth BL, Strachan RT. Nat Chem Biol. 2020 May 4. pii: 10.1038/s41589-020-0535-8. doi: 10.1038/s41589-020-0535-8. PubMed 32367019.
Backbone
  Vector backbone: pcDNA3.1
  Backbone manufacturer: Invitrogen
  Backbone size w/o insert (bp): 5432
  Vector type: Mammalian Expression
  Selectable markers: Hygromycin
Growth in bacteria
  Bacterial resistance: Ampicillin, 100 μg/mL
  Growth temperature: 37°C
  Growth strain: NEB Stable
  Copy number: High Copy
Gene/Insert
  Gene/Insert name: GGamma7-GFP2 (alt names: GNG7; Green Fluorescent Protein 2)
  Species: H. sapiens (human), Synthetic
  Insert size (bp): 939
  Mutation: Contains an N-terminal GFP2 and GSAG linker
  Entrez Gene: GNG7
  Promoter: CMV
  Cloning method: Gibson Cloning
  Sequencing primers: 5′ CGCAAATGGGCGGTAGGCGTG; 3′ TAGAAGGCACAGTCGAGG
Terms and licenses: Academic/Nonprofit Terms; Industry Terms: Not Available to Industry
Depositor comments: These plasmids were generated as part of the Illuminating the Druggable Genome (IDG) program sponsored by the NIH Common Fund. The goal of this program is to identify, gather, and distribute information and resources for proteins that currently are not well-studied yet belong to commonly drug-targeted protein families: protein kinases, non-olfactory G-protein coupled receptors (GPCRs), and ion channels. The IDG program is designed to develop fundamental research tools for understudied proteins, elucidate their function, and disseminate the IDG-related resources and data to the greater scientific community.
How to cite: pcDNA3.1-GGamma7-GFP2 was a gift from Bryan Roth (Addgene plasmid # 166778 ; http://n2t.net/addgene:166778 ; RRID:Addgene_166778)
