[The description below was written by a language model from this plasmid's Addgene catalogue record and pLannotate feature annotations shown in this document.]
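Description:
pcDNA3.1-GGamma7-GFP2 is a mammalian expression plasmid built on the Invitrogen pcDNA3.1 backbone, about 6.45 kb in the sequenced record. It is maintained in E. coli through a high-copy ColE1/pUC-type origin with ampicillin selection (β-lactamase under its own promoter). It also carries an f1 origin for single-stranded DNA production. For selection in mammalian cells, an SV40 enhancer/early promoter drives a hygromycin resistance gene that ends in an SV40 polyadenylation signal. Several short annotated fragments (a truncated HIV-1 LTR piece, ble, lacI, RSF ori, bom and lac promoter/operator remnants) look like backbone residue or automated similarity hits rather than functional parts.

The payload is a roughly 0.9 kb fusion open reading frame under the CMV immediate-early enhancer and promoter, followed by the bovine growth hormone polyadenylation signal. A T7 promoter lies just upstream of the coding region. The fusion places GFP2 at the N-terminus, joined through a short GSAG linker to human G protein gamma subunit 7 (GNG7). The annotation software labels the fluorescent protein as EGFP, which presumably reflects its close sequence similarity, whereas the catalogue identifies it as GFP2.

In the TRUPATH BRET2 biosensor platform, a GFP2-tagged Gγ subunit acts as the energy acceptor. By the general design of such sensors, it is paired with a luciferase-tagged Gα donor and a Gβ subunit. Receptor-driven dissociation of the heterotrimer is then read out as a change in BRET signal. The depositor describes this Gγ7 construct as a "non-optimal" component of such a sensor, meaning it is not the preferred Gγ choice in the optimised sensor set. It was produced as part of a programme that develops tools for understudied druggable proteins, including GPCRs.
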