Features (pLannotate 1.2.2; 22 found; start..end, strand, type, name):
     66..654     -  rep_origin     ori: high-copy-number ColE1/pMB1/pBR322/pUC origin of replication
    825..1685    -  CDS            AmpR: β-lactamase; bla; confers resistance to ampicillin, carbenicillin, and related antibiotics
   1686..1790    -  promoter       AmpR promoter: bla
   1849..1901    -  misc_feature   bom (fragment): basis of mobility region from pBR322
   2056..2435    +  enhancer       CMV enhancer: human cytomegalovirus immediate early enhancer
   2436..2639    +  promoter       CMV promoter: human cytomegalovirus (CMV) immediate early promoter
   2635..2668    +  LTR            5' LTR (truncated) (fragment): truncated 5' long terminal repeat (LTR) from HIV-1
   2684..2702    +  promoter       T7 promoter: promoter for bacteriophage T7 RNA polymerase
   2726..3442    +  CDS            EGFP: the original enhanced GFP (Yang et al., 1996) mammalian codon-optimized
   3458..3661    +  CDS            GNG7: GBG7_HUMAN - Also known as GNGT7. Experimental evidence at protein level: Swiss-Prot protein existence level 1. Guanine nucleotide-binding proteins (G proteins) are involved as a modulator or transducer in various transmembrane signaling systems. The beta and gamma chains are required for the GTPase activity, for replacement of GDP by GTP, and for G protein-effector interaction. Plays a role in the regulation of adenylyl cyclase signaling in certain regions of the brain. Plays a role in the formation or stabilzation of a G protein heterotrimer (G(olf) subunit alpha-beta-gamma-7) that is requir
   3702..3926    +  polyA_signal   bGH poly(A) signal: bovine growth hormone polyadenylation signal
   3930..3951    +  promoter       SV40 promoter (fragment): SV40 enhancer and early promoter
   3972..4400    +  rep_origin     f1 ori (sequence partly withheld): f1 bacteriophage origin of replication; arrow indicates direction of (+) strand synthesis
   4414..4743    +  promoter       SV40 promoter: SV40 enhancer and early promoter
   4792..5817    +  CDS            HygR: aminoglycoside phosphotransferase from E. coli; aph(4)-Ia; confers resistance to hygromycin
   5827..5952    +  CDS            ble (fragment): BLE_KLEPN - Experimental evidence at protein level: Swiss-Prot protein existence level 1. Binding protein with a strong affinity to the bleomycin family of antibiotics. Binds to CL990; an antimitotic-antibiotic compound. From Klebsiella pneumoniae.
   5947..6068    +  polyA_signal   SV40 poly(A) signal: SV40 polyadenylation signal
   6141..6157    -  protein_bind   lac operator: The lac repressor binds to the lac operator to inhibit transcription in E. coli. This inhibition can be relieved by adding lactose or isopropyl-β-D-thiogalactopyranoside (IPTG). lac repressor encoded by lacI
   6165..6195    -  promoter       lac promoter: promoter for the E. coli lac operon
   6210..6231    -  protein_bind   CAP binding site: CAP binding activates transcription in the presence of cAMP. E. coli catabolite activator protein
   6244..6336    -  CDS            lacI (fragment): lac repressor; lacI; The lac repressor binds to the lac operator to inhibit transcription in E. coli. This inhibition can be relieved by adding lactose or isopropyl-β-D-thiogalactopyranoside (IPTG).
   6338..6446    -  rep_origin     RSF ori (fragment): Plasmids containing the RSF 1030 origin of replication can be propagated in E. coli cells that contain additional plasmids with compatible origins.
>Addgene plasmid #166778 | pcDNA3.1-GGamma7-GFP2 | addgene full sequence | sequence record 331001 | Addgene NGS Result
AAGAACATGTGAGCAAAAGGCCAGCAAAAGGCCAGGAACCGTAAAAAGGCCGCGTTGCTGGCGTTTTTCC
ATAGGCTCCGCCCCCCTGACGAGCATCACAAAAATCGACGCTCAAGTCAGAGGTGGCGAAACCCGACAGG
ACTATAAAGATACCAGGCGTTTCCCCCTGGAAGCTCCCTCGTGCGCTCTCCTGTTCCGACCCTGCCGCTT
ACCGGATACCTGTCCGCCTTTCTCCCTTCGGGAAGCGTGGCGCTTTCTCATAGCTCACGCTGTAGGTATC
TCAGTTCGGTGTAGGTCGTTCGCTCCAAGCTGGGCTGTGTGCACGAACCCCCCGTTCAGCCCGACCGCTG
CGCCTTATCCGGTAACTATCGTCTTGAGTCCAACCCGGTAAGACACGACTTATCGCCACTGGCAGCAGCC
ACTGGTAACAGGATTAGCAGAGCGAGGTATGTAGGCGGTGCTACAGAGTTCTTGAAGTGGTGGCCTAACT
ACGGCTACACTAGAAGAACAGTATTTGGTATCTGCGCTCTGCTGAAGCCAGTTACCTTCGGAAAAAGAGT
TGGTAGCTCTTGATCCGGCAAACAAACCACCGCTGGTAGCGGTGGTTTTTTTGTTTGCAAGCAGCAGATT
ACGCGCAGAAAAAAAGGATCTCAAGAAGATCCTTTGATCTTTTCTACGGGGTCTGACGCTCAGTGGAACG
AAAACTCACGTTAAGGGATTTTGGTCATGAGATTATCAAAAAGGATCTTCACCTAGATCCTTTTAAATTA
AAAATGAAGTTTTAAATCAATCTAAAGTATATATGAGTAAACTTGGTCTGACAGTTACCAATGCTTAATC
AGTGAGGCACCTATCTCAGCGATCTGTCTATTTCGTTCATCCATAGTTGCCTGACTCCCCGTCGTGTAGA
TAACTACGATACGGGAGGGCTTACCATCTGGCCCCAGTGCTGCAATGATACCGCGAGACCCACGCTCACC
GGCTCCAGATTTATCAGCAATAAACCAGCCAGCCGGAAGGGCCGAGCGCAGAAGTGGTCCTGCAACTTTA
TCCGCCTCCATCCAGTCTATTAATTGTTGCCGGGAAGCTAGAGTAAGTAGTTCGCCAGTTAATAGTTTGC
GCAACGTTGTTGCCATTGCTACAGGCATCGTGGTGTCACGCTCGTCGTTTGGTATGGCTTCATTCAGCTC
CGGTTCCCAACGATCAAGGCGAGTTACATGATCCCCCATGTTGTGCAAAAAAGCGGTTAGCTCCTTCGGT
CCTCCGATCGTTGTCAGAAGTAAGTTGGCCGCAGTGTTATCACTCATGGTTATGGCAGCACTGCATAATT
CTCTTACTGTCATGCCATCCGTAAGATGCTTTTCTGTGACTGGTGAGTACTCAACCAAGTCATTCTGAGA
ATAGTGTATGCGGCGACCGAGTTGCTCTTGCCCGGCGTCAATACGGGATAATACCGCGCCACATAGCAGA
ACTTTAAAAGTGCTCATCATTGGAAAACGTTCTTCGGGGCGAAAACTCTCAAGGATCTTACCGCTGTTGA
GATCCAGTTCGATGTAACCCACTCGTGCACCCAACTGATCTTCAGCATCTTTTACTTTCACCAGCGTTTC
TGGGTGAGCAAAAACAGGAAGGCAAAATGCCGCAAAAAAGGGAATAAGGGCGACACGGAAATGTTGAATA
CTCATACTCTTCCTTTTTCAATATTATTGAAGCATTTATCAGGGTTATTGTCTCATGAGCGGATACATAT
TTGAATGTATTTAGAAAAATAAACAAATAGGGGTTCCGCGCACATTTCCCCGAAAAGTGCCACCTGACGT
CGACGGATCGGGAGATCTCCCGATCCCCTATGGTGCACTCTCAGTACAATCTGCTCTGATGCCGCATAGT
TAAGCCAGTATCTGCTCCCTGCTTGTGTGTTGGAGGTCGCTGAGTAGTGCGCGAGCAAAATTTAAGCTAC
AACAAGGCAAGGCTTGACCGACAATTGCATGAAGAATCTGCTTAGGGTTAGGCGTTTTGCGCTGCTTCGC
GATGTACGGGCCAGATATACGCGTTGACATTGATTATTGACTAGTTATTAATAGTAATCAATTACGGGGT
CATTAGTTCATAGCCCATATATGGAGTTCCGCGTTACATAACTTACGGTAAATGGCCCGCCTGGCTGACC
GCCCAACGACCCCCGCCCATTGACGTCAATAATGACGTATGTTCCCATAGTAACGCCAATAGGGACTTTC
CATTGACGTCAATGGGTGGAGTATTTACGGTAAACTGCCCACTTGGCAGTACATCAAGTGTATCATATGC
CAAGTACGCCCCCTATTGACGTCAATGACGGTAAATGGCCCGCCTGGCATTATGCCCAGTACATGACCTT
ATGGGACTTTCCTACTTGGCAGTACATCTACGTATTAGTCATCGCTATTACCATGGTGATGCGGTTTTGG
CAGTACATCAATGGGCGTGGATAGCGGTTTGACTCACGGGGATTTCCAAGTCTCCACCCCATTGACGTCA
ATGGGAGTTTGTTTTGGCACCAAAATCAACGGGACTTTCCAAAATGTCGTAACAACTCCGCCCCATTGAC
GCAAATGGGCGGTAGGCGTGTACGGTGGGAGGTCTATATAAGCAGAGCTCTCTGGCTAACTAGAGAACCC
ACTGCTTACTGGCTTATCGAAATTAATACGACTCACTATAGGGAGACCCAAGCTGGCTAGCCACCATGGT
GAGCAAGGGCGAGGAGCTGTTCACCGGGGTGGTGCCCATCCTGGTCGAGCTGGACGGCGACGTAAACGGC
CACAAGTTCAGCGTGTCCGGCGAGGGCGAGGGCGATGCCACCTACGGCAAGCTGACCCTGAAGTTCATCT
GCACCACCGGCAAGCTGCCCGTGCCCTGGCCCACCCTCGTGACCACCCTGAGCTACGGCGTGCAGTGCTT
CAGCCGCTACCCCGACCACATGAAGCAGCACGACTTCTTCAAGTCCGCCATGCCCGAAGGCTACGTCCAG
GAGCGCACCATCTTCTTCAAGGACGACGGCAACTACAAGACCCGCGCCGAGGTGAAGTTCGAGGGCGACA
CCCTGGTGAACCGCATCGAGCTGAAGGGCATCGACTTCAAGGAGGACGGCAACATCCTGGGGCACAAGCT
GGAGTACAACTACAACCCCCACAACGTCTATATCATGGCCGACAAGCAGAAGAACGGCATCAAGGTGAAC
TTCAAGATCCGCCACAACATCGAGGACGGCAGCGTGCAGCTCGCCGACCACTACCAGCAGAACACCCCCA
TCGGCGACGGCCCCGTGCTGCTGCCCGACAACCACTACCTGTTCACCCAGTCCGCCCTGAGCAAAGACCC
CAACGAGAAGCGCGATCACATGGTCCTGCTGGAGTTCGTGACCGCCGCCGGGATCACTCTCGGCATGGAC
GAGCTGTACAAGGGATCCGCCGGTACCATGTCAGCCACTAACAACATAGCCCAGGCCCGGAAGCTGGTGG
AACAGCTACGCATAGAAGCCGGGATTGAGCGCATCAAGGTCTCCAAAGCGGCGTCTGACCTCATGAGCTA
CTGTGAGCAACATGCCCGGAACGACCCCCTGCTGGTCGGAGTCCCTGCCTCGGAGAACCCCTTTAAGGAC
AAGAAACCTTGTATTATTTTATAATCTAGAGGGCCCGTTTAAACCCGCTGATCAGCCTCGACTGTGCCTT
CTAGTTGCCAGCCATCTGTTGTTTGCCCCTCCCCCGTGCCTTCCTTGACCCTGGAAGGTGCCACTCCCAC
TGTCCTTTCCTAATAAAATGAGGAAATTGCATCGCATTGTCTGAGTAGGTGTCATTCTATTCTGGGGGGT
GGGGTGGGGCAGGACAGCAAGGGGGAGGATTGGGAAGACAATAGCAGGCATGCTGGGGATGCGGTGGGCT
CTATGGCTTCTGAGGCGGAAAGAACCAGCTGGGGCTCTAGGGGGTATCCCC
[124 nt withheld, positions 3972-4095]
C
[91 nt withheld, positions 4097-4187]
A
[49 nt withheld, positions 4189-4237]
CCTTTGACGTTGGAGTCCACGTTCTTT
[37 nt withheld, positions 4265-4301]
ACCCTATCTCGGTCTATTCTTTTGATTTATAAGGGATTTTGCCGATTTCGGCCTATTGGTTAAAAAATGA
GCTGATTTAACAAAAATTTAACGCGAATTAATTCTGTGGAATGTGTGTCAGTTAGGGTGTGGAAAGTCCC
CAGGCTCCCCAGCAGGCAGAAGTATGCAAAGCATGCATCTCAATTAGTCAGCAACCAGGTGTGGAAAGTC
CCCAGGCTCCCCAGCAGGCAGAAGTATGCAAAGCATGCATCTCAATTAGTCAGCAACCATAGTCCCGCCC
CTAACTCCGCCCATCCCGCCCCTAACTCCGCCCAGTTCCGCCCATTCTCCGCCCCATGGCTGACTAATTT
TTTTTATTTATGCAGAGGCCGAGGCCGCCTCTGCCTCTGAGCTATTCCAGAAGTAGTGAGGAGGCTTTTT
TGGAGGCCTAGGCTTTTGCAAAAAGCTCCCGGGAGCTTGTATATCCATTTTCGGATCTGATCAGCACGTG
ATGAAAAAGCCTGAACTCACCGCGACGTCTGTCGAGAAGTTTCTGATCGAAAAGTTCGACAGCGTCTCCG
ACCTGATGCAGCTCTCGGAGGGCGAAGAATCTCGTGCTTTCAGCTTCGATGTAGGAGGGCGTGGATATGT
CCTGCGGGTAAATAGCTGCGCCGATGGTTTCTACAAAGATCGTTATGTTTATCGGCACTTTGCATCGGCC
GCGCTCCCGATTCCGGAAGTGCTTGACATTGGGGAATTCAGCGAGAGCCTGACCTATTGCATCTCCCGCC
GTGCACAGGGTGTCACGTTGCAAGACCTGCCTGAAACCGAACTGCCCGCTGTTCTGCAGCCGGTCGCGGA
GGCCATGGATGCGATCGCTGCGGCCGATCTTAGCCAGACGAGCGGGTTCGGCCCATTCGGACCGCAAGGA
ATCGGTCAATACACTACATGGCGTGATTTCATATGCGCGATTGCTGATCCCCATGTGTATCACTGGCAAA
CTGTGATGGACGACACCGTCAGTGCGTCCGTCGCGCAGGCTCTCGATGAGCTGATGCTTTGGGCCGAGGA
CTGCCCCGAAGTCCGGCACCTCGTGCACGCGGATTTCGGCTCCAACAATGTCCTGACGGACAATGGCCGC
ATAACAGCGGTCATTGACTGGAGCGAGGCGATGTTCGGGGATTCCCAATACGAGGTCGCCAACATCTTCT
TCTGGAGGCCGTGGTTGGCTTGTATGGAGCAGCAGACGCGCTACTTCGAGCGGAGGCATCCGGAGCTTGC
AGGATCGCCGCGGCTCCGGGCGTATATGCTCCGCATTGGTCTTGACCAACTCTATCAGAGCTTGGTTGAC
GGCAATTTCGATGATGCAGCTTGGGCGCAGGGTCGATGCGACGCAATCGTCCGATCCGGAGCCGGGACTG
TCGGGCGTACACAAATCGCCCGCAGAAGCGCGGCCGTCTGGACCGATGGCTGTGTAGAAGTACTCGCCGA
TAGTGGAAACCGACGCCCCAGCACTCGTCCGAGGGCAAAGGAATAGCACGTGCTACGAGATTTCGATTCC
ACCGCCGCCTTCTATGAAAGGTTGGGCTTCGGAATCGTTTTCCGGGACGCCGGCTGGATGATCCTCCAGC
GCGGGGATCTCATGCTGGAGTTCTTCGCCCACCCCAACTTGTTTATTGCAGCTTATAATGGTTACAAATA
AAGCAATAGCATCACAAATTTCACAAATAAAGCATTTTTTTCACTGCATTCTAGTTGTGGTTTGTCCAAA
CTCATCAATGTATCTTATCATGTCTGTATACCGTCGACCTCTAGCTAGAGCTTGGCGTAATCATGGTCAT
AGCTGTTTCCTGTGTGAAATTGTTATCCGCTCACAATTCCACACAACATACGAGCCGGAAGCATAAAGTG
TAAAGCCTGGGGTGCCTAATGAGTGAGCTAACTCACATTAATTGCGTTGCGCTCACTGCCCGCTTTCCAG
TCGGGAAACCTGTCGTGCCAGCTGCATTAATGAATCGGCCAACGCGCGGGGAGAGGCGGTTTGCGTATTG
GGCGCTCTTCCGCTTCCTCGCTCACTGACTCGCTGCGCTCGGTCGTTCGGCTGCGGCGAGCGGTATCAGC
TCACTCAAAGGCGGTAATACGGTTATCCACAGAATCAGGGGATAACGCAGGA
